Addgene plasmid #91208: pDIRECT_10C
Purpose: Direct Cloning, Type: non-T-DNA, Engineering Reagent: 35S:Csy4-P2A-AtCas9 + CmYLCV:gRNAs with Csy4 spacers , Plant Selection: none
Depositing lab: Daniel Voytas. Publication: A multi-purpose toolkit to enable advanced genome engineering in plants. Cermak T, Curtin SJ, Gil-Humanes J, Cegan R, Kono TJY, Konecna E, Belanto JJ, Starker CG, Mathre JW, Greenstein RL, Voytas DF. Plant Cell. 2017 May 18. pii: tpc.00922.2016. doi: 10.1105/tpc.16.00922. PubMed 28522548.
Backbone
  Vector backbone: pTRANS_100
  Vector type: Plant Expression, CRISPR
Growth in bacteria
  Bacterial resistance: Spectinomycin, 50 μg/mL
  Growth temperature: 30°C
  Growth strain: DB3.1
  Copy number: High Copy
Gene/Insert
  Gene/Insert name: 35S:Csy4-P2A-AtCas9
  Species: Synthetic
  Cloning method: Restriction Enzyme; 5′ cloning site unknown (unknown if destroyed); 3′ cloning site unknown (unknown if destroyed)
  Sequencing primers: 5′ unknown
Terms and licenses: Academic/Nonprofit Terms; Industry Terms: Not Available to Industry
How to cite: pDIRECT_10C was a gift from Daniel Voytas (Addgene plasmid # 91208)
