[The description below was written by a language model from this plasmid's Addgene catalogue record and pLannotate feature annotations shown in this document.]
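Description:
pDIRECT_10C is a non-T-DNA plant expression and CRISPR vector built on the pTRANS_100 backbone, designed for direct, single-step cloning of guide RNAs alongside a ready-made nuclease cassette. Because it lacks T-DNA borders and carries no plant selectable marker, it is suited to direct DNA delivery rather than Agrobacterium-mediated transformation, although the record does not specify a delivery method. In bacteria it replicates from a high-copy ColE1/pUC-type origin and is selected with spectinomycin through the aadA (SmR) gene, which sits downstream of class 1 integron promoter and gentamicin-resistance gene fragments.

The nuclease cassette uses the CaMV 35S promoter to drive a single open reading frame encoding the Pseudomonas aeruginosa Csy4 (Cas6f) endoribonuclease, joined through a P2A self-cleaving peptide to AtCas9, a Streptococcus pyogenes Cas9 (the name suggests Arabidopsis codon optimisation). It ends at the Arabidopsis HSP18.2 terminator. According to the catalogue entry, a second unit uses the CmYLCV promoter to express guide RNAs separated by Csy4 recognition spacers. This promoter was not annotated in the feature table, but the region downstream of the HSP terminator contains a gRNA scaffold, a short PDK intron fragment, a ccdA fragment, an intact ccdB gene and a CaMV poly(A) signal. The ccdB toxin likely serves as a counter-selectable placeholder that is displaced when guide sequences are inserted, which fits with propagation of the empty vector in the ccdB-tolerant strain DB3.1.

In plant cells, a polycistronic guide transcript would be cut by the co-expressed Csy4 into individual gRNAs, enabling multiplexed Cas9 editing from one plasmid. The vector belongs to a modular plant genome engineering toolkit.
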