Features (pLannotate 1.2.2; 13 found; start..end, strand, type, name):
     27..615     +  rep_origin     ori: high-copy-number ColE1/pMB1/pBR322/pUC origin of replication
   1332..1673    +  promoter       CaMV 35S promoter: strong constitutive promoter from cauliflower mosaic virus
   1699..2259    +  CDS            cas6f: CAS6_PSEAB - Also known as csy4. Experimental evidence at protein level: Swiss-Prot protein existence level 1. CRISPR (clustered regularly interspaced short palindromic repeat) is an adaptive immune system that provides protection against mobile genetic elements (viruses, transposable elements and conjugative plasmids). CRISPR clusters contain sequences complementary to antecedent mobile elements and target invading nucleic acids. CRISPR clusters are transcribed and processed into CRISPR RNA (crRNA). Processes pre-crRNA into individual crRNA units. Absolutely required for crRNA production or s
   2326..6429    +  CDS            cas9: CAS9_STRP1 - Also known as csn1 From Streptococcus pyogenes serotype M1.
   6473..6721    +  terminator     HSP terminator: efficient transcription terminator from the Arabidopsis thaliana heat shock protein 18.2 gene (Nagaya et al., 2010)
   7246..7321    +  misc_RNA       gRNA scaffold: guide RNA scaffold for the Streptococcus pyogenes CRISPR/Cas9 system
   7342..7407    +  intron         PDK intron (fragment): pdk; modified pyruvate orthophosphate dikinase intron from Flaveria trinervia 3.0
   7498..7656    +  CDS            ccdA (fragment): CCDA_ECO57 - Also known as H, letA. Experimental evidence at protein level: Swiss-Prot protein existence level 1. Antitoxin component of a type II toxin-antitoxin (TA) system which inhibits the post-segregational killing (PSK) of plasmid-free cells, also referred to as a plasmid addiction system. Binds to and blocks the activity of CcdB; will also remove bound CcdB protein from the CcdB-GyrA complex by forming a CcdA-CcdB complex, a process termed rejuvenation. Functions as a transcriptional corepressor for the ccdAB operon, repression also requires CcdB (By similarity). From Escherichia coli
   7661..7963    +  CDS            ccdB: CCDB_ECOLI - Also known as G, letB, letD. Experimental evidence at protein level: Swiss-Prot protein existence level 1. Toxic component of a type II toxin-antitoxin (TA) system, functioning in plasmid maintainence. Responsible for the post- segregational killing (PSK) of plasmid-free cells, also referred to as a plasmid addiction system. Half-life of over 2 hours. Cell killing by CcdB is accompanied by filamentation, defects in chromosome and plasmid segregation, defects in cell division, formation of anucleate cells, decreased DNA synthesis and plasmid loss. Interferes with the activity of DN
   7994..8168    +  polyA_signal   CaMV poly(A) signal: cauliflower mosaic virus polyadenylation signal
   8376..8399    +  promoter       Pc promoter (fragment): intI1 (promoter lies within the coding sequence); class 1 integron promoter
   8575..8631    +  CDS            GmR (fragment): gentamycin acetyltransferase; aacC1; confers resistance to gentamycin
   8638..9429    +  CDS            SmR: aminoglycoside adenylyltransferase (Murphy, 1985); aadA; confers resistance to spectinomycin and streptomycin
>Addgene plasmid #91208 | pDIRECT_10C | addgene full sequence | sequence record 182247 | Addgene NGS Result
CCCGTAGAAAAGATCAAAGGATCTTCTTGAGATCCTTTTTTTCTGCGCGTAATCTGCTGCTTGCAAACAA
AAAAACCACCGCTACCAGCGGTGGTTTGTTTGCCGGATCAAGAGCTACCAACTCTTTTTCCGAAGGTAAC
TGGCTTCAGCAGAGCGCAGATACCAAATACTGTTCTTCTAGTGTAGCCGTAGTTAGGCCACCACTTCAAG
AACTCTGTAGCACCGCCTACATACCTCGCTCTGCTAATCCTGTTACCAGTGGCTGCTGCCAGTGGCGATA
AGTCGTGTCTTACCGGGTTGGACTCAAGACGATAGTTACCGGATAAGGCGCAGCGGTCGGGCTGAACGGG
GGGTTCGTGCACACAGCCCAGCTTGGAGCGAACGACCTACACCGAACTGAGATACCTACAGCGTGAGCTA
TGAGAAAGCGCCACGCTTCCCGAAGGGAGAAAGGCGGACAGGTATCCGGTAAGCGGCAGGGTCGGAACAG
GAGAGCGCACGAGGGAGCTTCCAGGGGGAAACGCCTGGTATCTTTATAGTCCTGTCGGGTTTCGCCACCT
CTGACTTGAGCGTCGATTTTTGTGATGCTCGTCAGGGGGGCGGAGCCTATGGAAAAACGCCAGCAACGCG
GCCTTTTTACGGTTCCTGGCCTTTTGCTGGCCTTTTGCTCACATGTTCTTTCCTGCGTTATCCCCTGATT
CTGTGGATAACCGTATTACCGCCTTTGAGTGAGCTGATACCGCTCGCCGCAGCCGAACGACCGAGCGCAG
CGAGTCAGTGAGCGAGGAAGCGGGAGAGCGCCCATATGCGCACTCCTCGCATGCGGCGCGCCGATCGGCG
CGCCAGATTTGCCTTTTCAATTTCAGAAAGAATGCTAACCCACAGATGGTTAGAGAGGCTTACGCAGCAG
GTATCATCAAGACGATCTACCCGAGCAATAATCTCCAGGAAATCAAATACCTTCCCAAGAAGGTTAAAGA
TGCAGTCAAAAGATTCAGGACTAACTGCATCAAGAACACAGAGAAAGATATATTTCTCAAGATCAGAAGT
ACTATTCCAGTATGGACGATTCAAGGCTTGCTTCACAAACCAAGGCAAGTAATAGAGATTGGAGTCTCTA
AAAAGGTAGTTCCCACTGAATCAAAGGCCATGGAGTCAAAGATTCAAATAGAGGACCTAACAGAACTCGC
CGTAAAGACTGGCGAACAGTTCATACAGAGTCTCTTACGACTCAATGACAAGAAGAAAATCTTCGTCAAC
ATGGTGGAGCACGACACACTTGTCTACTCCAAAAATATCAAAGATACAGTCTCAGAAGACCAAAGGGCAA
TTGAGACTTTTCAACAAAGGGTAATATCCGGAAACCTCCTCGGATTCCATTGCCCAGCTATCTGTCACTT
TATTGTGAAGATAGTGGAAAAGGAAGGTGGCTCCTACAAATGCCATCATTGCGATAAAGGAAAGGCCATC
GTTGAAGATGCCTCTGCCGACAGTGGTCCCAAAGATGGACCCCCACCCACGAGGAGCATCGTGGAAAAAG
AAGACGTTCCAACCACGTCTTCAAAGCAAGTGGATTGATGTGATATCTCCACTGACGTAAGGGATGACGC
ACAATCCCACTATCCTTCGCAAGACCCTTCCTCTATATAAGGAAGTTCATTTCATTTGGAGAGAACACGG
GGGACTCCTGCAGGAAAAATGGATCATTATCTTGATATTAGACTTAGACCTGATCCAGAATTTCCACCAG
CTCAACTTATGTCTGTTCTTTTTGGAAAACTTCATCAAGCTCTTGTTGCTCAAGGAGGAGATAGAATTGG
AGTTTCTTTTCCTGATCTTGATGAATCAAGATCAAGACTTGGAGAAAGACTTAGAATTCATGCTTCTGCT
GATGATCTTAGAGCTTTGCTTGCTAGACCTTGGCTTGAAGGACTTAGAGATCATCTTCAATTTGGAGAAC
CAGCTGTTGTTCCACATCCAACTCCTTATAGACAAGTTTCAAGAGTTCAAGCTAAATCTAATCCAGAAAG
ACTTAGAAGAAGACTTATGAGAAGACATGATCTTTCTGAAGAAGAAGCTAGAAAAAGAATTCCTGATACT
GTTGCTAGAGCTTTGGATTTGCCTTTTGTTACACTTAGATCACAATCTACTGGACAACATTTTAGACTTT
TTATTAGACATGGACCACTTCAAGTTACTGCTGAAGAAGGAGGATTTACTTGTTATGGACTTTCTAAGGG
AGGTTTTGTTCCTTGGTTTGGATCTGGAGCTACTAATTTTTCTCTTCTTAAGCAAGCTGGAGATGTTGAA
GAAAATCCTGGACCCATGGATAAGAAGTACTCTATCGGACTCGATATCGGAACTAACTCTGTGGGATGGG
CTGTGATCACCGATGAGTACAAGGTGCCATCTAAGAAGTTCAAGGTTCTCGGAAACACCGATAGGCACTC
TATCAAGAAAAACCTTATCGGTGCTCTCCTCTTCGATTCTGGTGAAACTGCTGAGGCTACCAGACTCAAG
AGAACCGCTAGAAGAAGGTACACCAGAAGAAAGAACAGGATCTGCTACCTCCAAGAGATCTTCTCTAACG
AGATGGCTAAAGTGGATGATTCATTCTTCCACAGGCTCGAAGAGTCATTCCTCGTGGAAGAAGATAAGAA
GCACGAGAGGCACCCTATCTTCGGAAACATCGTTGATGAGGTGGCATACCACGAGAAGTACCCTACTATC
TACCACCTCAGAAAGAAGCTCGTTGATTCTACTGATAAGGCTGATCTCAGGCTCATCTACCTCGCTCTCG
CTCACATGATCAAGTTCAGAGGACACTTCCTCATCGAGGGTGATCTCAACCCTGATAACTCTGATGTGGA
TAAGTTGTTCATCCAGCTCGTGCAGACCTACAACCAGCTTTTCGAAGAGAACCCTATCAACGCTTCAGGT
GTGGATGCTAAGGCTATCCTCTCTGCTAGGCTCTCTAAGTCAAGAAGGCTTGAGAACCTCATTGCTCAGC
TCCCTGGTGAGAAGAAGAACGGACTTTTCGGAAACTTGATCGCTCTCTCTCTCGGACTCACCCCTAACTT
CAAGTCTAACTTCGATCTCGCTGAGGATGCAAAGCTCCAGCTCTCAAAGGATACCTACGATGATGATCTC
GATAACCTCCTCGCTCAGATCGGAGATCAGTACGCTGATTTGTTCCTCGCTGCTAAGAACCTCTCTGATG
CTATCCTCCTCAGTGATATCCTCAGAGTGAACACCGAGATCACCAAGGCTCCACTCTCAGCTTCTATGAT
CAAGAGATACGATGAGCACCACCAGGATCTCACACTTCTCAAGGCTCTTGTTAGACAGCAGCTCCCAGAG
AAGTACAAAGAGATTTTCTTCGATCAGTCTAAGAACGGATACGCTGGTTACATCGATGGTGGTGCATCTC
AAGAAGAGTTCTACAAGTTCATCAAGCCTATCCTCGAGAAGATGGATGGAACCGAGGAACTCCTCGTGAA
GCTCAATAGAGAGGATCTTCTCAGAAAGCAGAGGACCTTCGATAACGGATCTATCCCTCATCAGATCCAC
CTCGGAGAGTTGCACGCTATCCTTAGAAGGCAAGAGGATTTCTACCCATTCCTCAAGGATAACAGGGAAA
AGATTGAGAAGATTCTCACCTTCAGAATCCCTTACTACGTGGGACCTCTCGCTAGAGGAAACTCAAGATT
CGCTTGGATGACCAGAAAGTCTGAGGAAACCATCACCCCTTGGAACTTCGAAGAGGTGGTGGATAAGGGT
GCTAGTGCTCAGTCTTTCATCGAGAGGATGACCAACTTCGATAAGAACCTTCCAAACGAGAAGGTGCTCC
CTAAGCACTCTTTGCTCTACGAGTACTTCACCGTGTACAACGAGTTGACCAAGGTTAAGTACGTGACCGA
GGGAATGAGGAAGCCTGCTTTTTTGTCAGGTGAGCAAAAGAAGGCTATCGTTGATCTCTTGTTCAAGACC
AACAGAAAGGTGACCGTGAAGCAGCTCAAAGAGGATTACTTCAAGAAAATCGAGTGCTTCGATTCAGTTG
AGATTTCTGGTGTTGAGGATAGGTTCAACGCATCTCTCGGAACCTACCACGATCTCCTCAAGATCATTAA
GGATAAGGATTTCTTGGATAACGAGGAAAACGAGGATATCTTGGAGGATATCGTTCTTACCCTCACCCTC
TTTGAAGATAGAGAGATGATTGAAGAAAGGCTCAAGACCTACGCTCATCTCTTCGATGATAAGGTGATGA
AGCAGTTGAAGAGAAGAAGATACACTGGTTGGGGAAGGCTCTCAAGAAAGCTCATTAACGGAATCAGGGA
TAAGCAGTCTGGAAAGACAATCCTTGATTTCCTCAAGTCTGATGGATTCGCTAACAGAAACTTCATGCAG
CTCATCCACGATGATTCTCTCACCTTTAAAGAGGATATCCAGAAGGCTCAGGTTTCAGGACAGGGTGATA
GTCTCCATGAGCATATCGCTAACCTCGCTGGATCTCCTGCAATCAAGAAGGGAATCCTCCAGACTGTGAA
GGTTGTGGATGAGTTGGTGAAGGTGATGGGAAGGCATAAGCCTGAGAACATCGTGATCGAAATGGCTAGA
GAGAACCAGACCACTCAGAAGGGACAGAAGAACTCTAGGGAAAGGATGAAGAGGATCGAGGAAGGTATCA
AAGAGCTTGGATCTCAGATCCTCAAAGAGCACCCTGTTGAGAACACTCAGCTCCAGAATGAGAAGCTCTA
CCTCTACTACCTCCAGAACGGAAGGGATATGTATGTGGATCAAGAGTTGGATATCAACAGGCTCTCTGAT
TACGATGTTGATCATATCGTGCCACAGTCATTCTTGAAGGATGATTCTATCGATAACAAGGTGCTCACCA
GGTCTGATAAGAACAGGGGTAAGAGTGATAACGTGCCAAGTGAAGAGGTTGTGAAGAAAATGAAGAACTA
TTGGAGGCAGCTCCTCAACGCTAAGCTCATCACTCAGAGAAAGTTCGATAACTTGACTAAGGCTGAGAGG
GGAGGACTCTCTGAATTGGATAAGGCAGGATTCATCAAGAGGCAGCTTGTGGAAACCAGGCAGATCACTA
AGCACGTTGCACAGATCCTCGATTCTAGGATGAACACCAAGTACGATGAGAACGATAAGTTGATCAGGGA
AGTGAAGGTTATCACCCTCAAGTCAAAGCTCGTGTCTGATTTCAGAAAGGATTTCCAATTCTACAAGGTG
AGGGAAATCAACAACTACCACCACGCTCACGATGCTTACCTTAACGCTGTTGTTGGAACCGCTCTCATCA
AGAAGTATCCTAAGCTCGAGTCAGAGTTCGTGTACGGTGATTACAAGGTGTACGATGTGAGGAAGATGAT
CGCTAAGTCTGAGCAAGAGATCGGAAAGGCTACCGCTAAGTATTTCTTCTACTCTAACATCATGAATTTC
TTCAAGACCGAGATTACCCTCGCTAACGGTGAGATCAGAAAGAGGCCACTCATCGAGACAAACGGTGAAA
CAGGTGAGATCGTGTGGGATAAGGGAAGGGATTTCGCTACCGTTAGAAAGGTGCTCTCTATGCCACAGGT
GAACATCGTTAAGAAAACCGAGGTGCAGACCGGTGGATTCTCTAAAGAGTCTATCCTCCCTAAGAGGAAC
TCTGATAAGCTCATTGCTAGGAAGAAGGATTGGGACCCTAAGAAATACGGTGGTTTCGATTCTCCTACCG
TGGCTTACTCTGTTCTCGTTGTGGCTAAGGTTGAGAAGGGAAAGAGTAAGAAGCTCAAGTCTGTTAAGGA
ACTTCTCGGAATCACTATCATGGAAAGGTCATCTTTCGAGAAGAACCCAATCGATTTCCTCGAGGCTAAG
GGATACAAAGAGGTTAAGAAGGATCTCATCATCAAGCTCCCAAAGTACTCACTCTTCGAACTCGAGAACG
GTAGAAAGAGGATGCTCGCTTCTGCTGGTGAGCTTCAAAAGGGAAACGAGCTTGCTCTCCCATCTAAGTA
CGTTAACTTTCTTTACCTCGCTTCTCACTACGAGAAGTTGAAGGGATCTCCAGAAGATAACGAGCAGAAG
CAACTTTTCGTTGAGCAGCACAAGCACTACTTGGATGAGATCATCGAGCAGATCTCTGAGTTCTCTAAAA
GGGTGATCCTCGCTGATGCAAACCTCGATAAGGTGTTGTCTGCTTACAACAAGCACAGAGATAAGCCTAT
CAGGGAACAGGCAGAGAACATCATCCATCTCTTCACCCTTACCAACCTCGGTGCTCCTGCTGCTTTCAAG
TACTTCGATACAACCATCGATAGGAAGAGATACACCTCTACCAAAGAAGTGCTCGATGCTACCCTCATCC
ATCAGTCTATCACTGGACTCTACGAGACTAGGATCGATCTCTCACAGCTCGGTGGTGATTCAAGGGCTGA
TCCTAAGAAGAAGAGGAAGGTTTGACTCGAGATATGAAGATGAAGATGAAATATTTGGTGTGTCAAATAA
AAAGCTTGTGTGCTTAAGTTTGTGTTTTTTTCTTGGCTTGTTGTGTTATGAATTTGTGGCTTTTTCTAAT
ATTAAATGAATGTAAGATCACATTATAATGAATAAACAAATGTTTCTATAATCCATTGTGAATGTTTTGT
TGGATCTCTTCTGCAGCATATAACTACTGTATGTGCTATGGTATGGACTATGGAATATGATTAAAGATAA
GGAGCTCCGGTGACGGACGGCGCGCCGAAGAGCTGGCAGACATACTGTCCCACAAATGAAGATGGAATCT
GTAAAAGAAAACGCGTGAAATAATGCGTCTGACAAAGGTTAGGTCGGCTGCCTTTAATCAATACCAAAGT
GGTCCCTACCACGATGGAAAAACTGTGCAGTCGGTTTGGCTTTTTCTGACGAACAAATAAGATTCGTGGC
CGACAGGTGGGGGTCCACCATGTGAAGGCATCTTCAGACTCCAATAATGGAGCAATGACGTAAGGGCTTA
CGAAATAAGTAAGGGTAGTTTGGGAAATGTCCACTCACCCGTCAGTCTATAAATACTTAGCCCCTCCCTC
ATTGTTAAGGGAGCAAAATCTCAGAGAGATAGTCCTAGAGAGAGAAAGAGAGCAAGTAGCCTAGAAGTAG
TCAAGGCGGCGAAGTATTCAGGCACGTGGCCAGGAAGAAGAAAAGCCAAGACGACGAAAACAGGTAAGAG
CTAAGCTTCCTGCAGGTTCACTGCCGTATAGGCAGGTTTTAGAGCTAGAAATAGCAAGTTAAAATAAGGC
TAGTCCGTTATCAACTTGAAAAAGTGGCACCGAGTCGGTGCGTTCACTGCCGTATAGGCAGAAGCCAGAT
AACAGTATGCGTATTTGCGCGCTGATTTTTGCGGTATAAGAATATATACTGATATGTATACCCGAAGTAT
GTCAAAAGGAGGTATGCTATGAAGCAGCGTATTACAGTGACAGTTGACAGCGACAGCTATCAGTTGCTCA
AGGCATATATGATGTCAATATCTCCGGTCTGGTAAGCACAACCATGCAGAATGAAGCCCGTCGTCTGCGT
GCCGAACGCTGGAAAGCGGAAAATCAGGAAGGGATGGCTGAGGTCGCCCGGTTTATTGAAATGAACGGCT
CTTTTGCTGACGAGAACAGGGGCTGGTGAAATGCAGTTTAAGGTTTACACCTATAAAAGAGAGAGCCGTT
ATCGTCTGTTTGTGGATGTACAGAGTGATATTATTGACACGCCCGGGCGACGGATGGTGATCCCCCTGGC
CAGTGCACGTCTGCTGTCAGATAAAGTCTCCCGTGAACTTTACCCGGTGGTGCATATCGGGGATGAAAGC
TGGCGCATGATGACCACCGATATGGCCAGTGTGCCGGTTTCCGTTATCGGGGAAGAAGTGGCTGATCTCA
GCCACCGCGAAAATGACATCAAAAACGCCATTAACCTGATGTTCTGGGGAATATAAGCTCTTCAGTCGAT
CGACAAGCTCGAGTTTCTCCATAATAATGTGTGAGTAGTTCCCAGATAAGGGAATTAGGGTTCCTATAGG
GTTTCGCTCATGTGTTGAGCATATAAGAAACCCTTAGTATGTATTTGTATTTGTAAAATACTTCTATCAA
TAAAATTTCTAATTCCTAAAACCAAAATCCAGTACTAAAATCCAGATCCCCCGAATTACCGGCGAGCTTT
GGGTACGTCACGTGGCTCGAGCGCGTAGTCCTCGGTAATATCGCAGAACAAAAGTACCTGATATCGAGTG
TACTTCAAGTCACACCGGCGAGTGCCAGCCAGGACAGAAATGCCTCGACTTCGCTGCTACCCAAGGTTGC
CGGGTGACGCACACCGTGGAAACGGATGAAGGCACGAACCCAGTGGACATAAGCCTGTTCGGTTCGTAAG
CTGTAATGCAAGTAGCGTATGCGCTCACGCAACTGGTCCAGAACCTTGACCGAACGCAGCGGTGGTAACG
GCGCAGTGGCGGTTTTCATGGCTTGTTATGACTGTTTTTTTGGGGTACAGTCTATGCCTCGGGCATCCAA
GCAGCAAGCGCGTTACGCCGTGGGTCGATGTTTGATGTTATGGAGCAGCAACGATGTTACGCAGCAGGGC
AGTCGCCCTAAAACAAAGTTAAACATTATGAGGGAAGCGGTGATCGCCGAAGTATCGACTCAACTATCAG
AGGTAGTTGGCGTCATCGAGCGCCATCTCGAACCGACGTTGCTGGCCGTACATTTGTACGGCTCCGCAGT
GGATGGCGGCCTGAAGCCACACAGTGATATTGATTTGCTGGTTACGGTGACCGTAAGGCTTGATGAAACA
ACGCGGCGAGCTTTGATCAACGACCTTTTGGAAACTTCGGCTTCCCCTGGAGAGAGCGAGATTCTCCGCG
CTGTAGAAGTCACCATTGTTGTGCACGACGACATCATTCCGTGGCGTTATCCAGCTAAGCGCGAACTGCA
ATTTGGAGAATGGCAGCGCAATGACATTCTTGCAGGTATCTTCGAGCCAGCCACGATCGACATTGATCTG
GCTATCTTGCTGACAAAAGCAAGAGAACATAGCGTTGCCTTGGTAGGTCCAGCGGCGGAGGAACTCTTTG
ATCCGGTTCCTGAACAGGATCTATTTGAGGCGCTAAATGAAACCTTAACGCTATGGAACTCGCCGCCCGA
CTGGGCTGGCGATGAGCGAAATGTAGTGCTTACGTTGTCCCGCATTTGGTACAGCGCAGTAACCGGCAAA
ATCGCGCCGAAGGATGTCGCTGCCGACTGGGCAATGGAGCGCCTGCCGGCCCAGTATCAGCCCGTCATAC
TTGAAGCTAGACAGGCTTATCTTGGACAAGAAGAAGATCGCTTGGCCTCGCGCGCAGATCAGTTGGAAGA
ATTTGTCCACTACGTGAAAGGCGAGATCACCAAGGTAGTCGGCAAATAACCCTCGAGCCACCCATGACCA
AAATCCCTTAACGTGAGTTACGCGTCGTTCCACTGAGCGTCAGAC
