>Addgene plasmid #91208 | pDIRECT_10C | addgene partial sequence | sequence record 212842 | Addgene NGS Result
CTCCAGGGGAAGCCGAAGTTTCCAAAAGGTCGTTGATCAAAGCTCGCCGCGTTGTTTCATCAAGCCTTAC
GGTCACCGTAACCAGCAAATCAATATCACTGTGTGGCTTCAGGCCGCCATCCACTGCGGAGCCGTACAAA
TGTACGGCCAGCAACGTCGGTTCGAGATGGCGCTCGATGACGCCAACTACCTCTGATAGTTGAGTCGATA
CTTCGGCGATCACCGCTTCCCTCATAATGTTTAACTTTGTTTTAGGGCGACTGCCCTGCTGCGTAACATC
GTTGCTGCTCCATAACATCAAACATCGACCCACGGCGTAACGCGCGCATATGGGCGCTCTCCCGCTTCCT
CGCTCACTGACTCGCTGCGCTCGGTCGTTCGGCTGCGGCGAGCGGTATCAGCTCACTCAAAGGCGGTAAT
ACGGTTATCCACAGAATCAGGGGATAACGCAGGAAAGAACATGTGAGCAAAAGGCCAGCAAAAGGCCAGG
AACCGTAAAAAGGCCGCGTTGCTGGCGTTTTTCCATAGGCTCCGCCCCCCTGACGAGCATCACAAAAATC
GACGCTCAAGTCAGAGGTGGCGAAACCCGACAGGACTATAAAGATACCAGGCGTTTCCCCCTGGAAGCTC
CCTCGTGCGCTCTCCTGTTCCGACCCTGCCGCTTACCGGATACCTGTCCGCCTTTCTCCCTTCGGGAAGC
GTGGCGCTTTCTCATAGCTCACGCTGTAGGTATCTCAGTTCGGTGTAGGTCGTTCGCTCCAAGCTGGGCT
GTGTGCACGAACCCCCCGTTCAGCCCGACCGCTGCGCCTTATCCGGTAACTATCGTCTTGAGTCCAACCC
GGTAAGACACGACTTATCGCCACTGGCAGCAGCCACTGGTAACAGGATTAGCAGAGCGAGGTATGTAGGC
GGTGCTACAGAGTTCTTGAAGTGGTGGCCTAACTACGGCTACACTAGAAGAACAGTATTTGGTATCTGCG
CTCTGCTGAAGCCAGTTACCTTCGGAAAAAGAGTTGGTAGCTCTTGATCCGGCAAACAAACCACCGCTGG
TAGCGGTGGTTTTTTTGTTTGCAAGCAGCAGATTACGCGCAGAAAAAAAGGATCTCAAGAAGATCCTTTG
ATCTTTTCTACGGGGTCTGACGCTCAGTGGAACGACGCGTAACTCACGTTAAGGGATTTTGGTCATGGGT
GGCTCGAGGGTTATTTGCCGACTACCTTGGTGATCTCGCCTTTCACGTAGTGGACAAATTCTTCCAACTG
ATCTGCGCGCGAGGCCAAGCGATCTTCTTCTTGTCCAAGATAAGCCTGTCTAGCTTCAAGTATGACGGGC
TGATACTGGGCCGGCAGGCGCTCCATTGCCCAGTCGGCAGCGACATCCTTCGGCGCGATTTTGCCGGTTA
CTGCGCTGTACCAAATGCGGGACAACGTAAGCACTACATTTCGCTCATCGCCAGCCCAGTCGGGCGGCGA
GTTCCATAGCGTTAAGGTTTCATTTAGCGCCTCAAATAGATCCTGTTCAGGAACCGGATCAAAGAGTTCC
TCCGCCGCTGGACCTACCAAGGCAACGCTATGTTCTCTTGCTTTTGTCAGCAAGATAGCCAGATCAATGT
CGATCGTGGCTGGCTCGAAGATACCTGCAAGAATGTCATTGCGCTGCCATTCTCCAAATTGCAGTTCGCG
CTTAGCTGGATAACGCCACGGAATGATGTCGTCGTGCACAACAATGGTGACTTCTACAGCGCGGAGAATC
TCGCTCT
